>Addgene plasmid #173134 | pDONR221-kcnj8 | addgene full sequence | sequence record 343157 | Addgene NGS Result
CGACCGAGCGCAGCGAGTCAGTGAGCGAGGAAGCGGAAGAGCGCCCAATACGCAAACCGCCTCTCCCCGC
GCGTTGGCCGATTCATTAATGCAGCTGGCACGACAGGTTTCCCGACTGGAAAGCGGGCAGTGAGCGCAAC
GCAATTAATACGCGTACCGCTAGCCAGGAAGAGTTTGTAGAAACGCAAAAAGGCCATCCGTCAGGATGGC
CTTCTGCTTAGTTTGATGCCTGGCAGTTTATGGCGGGCGTCCTGCCCGCCACCCTCCGGGCCGTTGCTTC
ACAACGTTCAAATCCGCTCCCGGCGGATTTGTCCTACTCAGGAGAGCGTTCACCGACAAACAACAGATAA
AACGAAAGGCCCAGTCTTCCGACTGAGCCTTTCGTTTTATTTGATGCCTGGCAGTTCCCTACTCTCGCGT
TAACGCTAGCATGGATGTTTTCCCAGTCACGACGTTGTAAAACGACGGCCAGTCTTAAGCTCGGGCCCCA
AATAATGATTTTATTTTGACTGATAGTGACCTGTTCGTTGCAACAAATTGATGAGCAATGCTTTTTTATA
ATGCCAACTTTGTACAAAAAAGCAGGCTTCACCATGTTGCCGCGGAAGAGCATCATCCCGGAGGAGTTCG
CGCTGCCGGCGCTGGTGTCCCGGGTGCCGCGTAAACCAGTGTTCAGAGACCGCGTGAATAAAGCGCGCTT
CATCGCCAAGAGCGGCGCGTGTAACTTGGCGCACAAGAACATCCGTGAGCAGGGCCGGTTCCTGCAGGAC
GTCTTCACCACTCTGGTGGATCTGAAGTGGCGCTTCACGCTGGTCATCTTCACCATGACATTTCTGTGCA
GCTGGCTGCTGTTCGCCATGAGCTGGTGGCTGGTGGCCTTCGGGCACGGAGATCTGGACACCGACCGTAA
ACCTGCCGTGGAGCAGTGCGTCACCAATGTCAACTCTTTCACCTCTGCCTTCCTGTTCTCCATCGAGGTG
CAGGTGACTATAGGTTTCGGAGGGCGTATGATAACAGAGCGGTGTCCCATCGCCATCGCCTTTCTCATAT
TGCAGAACATCATTGGCTTGATAATAAATGCCGTCATGCTTGGCTGCATCTTTATGAAGACCGCTCAATC
CCACCGGCGTGCCGAAACCCTTATCTTTAGCCGACACGCAGTCATCGCTGTGCGCAACAACCGCCTCTGC
TTTATGATCCGAGTGGGCGACCTGCGCAAAAGCATGATCATCAATGCAGTTGTGCGCCTCCAAGTGGTCC
GGAAGACCATGACCCCAGAGGGCGAGGTCATCCCCATCCAGCAGATCGATGTCCAGACTGAGAGTGCAGT
GGCTGGTAACAGCATCTTTCTTCTGGCACCCTTGATCATATGTCATGTCATTGATAAAGACAGTCCTCTG
TACGATCTGTCGGCGATGGAGCTGCAGTGCAGTGATCTGGAGGTCATCGTGATCCTGGAAGGAGTGGTGG
AGACCACAGGCATCACCACTCAGGCTCGCACCTCCTACGTGACCGAGGAGATCCAGTGGGGACACAGATT
CGTGCCTATAGTGACAGAGGAAGAGGGTGTCTACTCAGTGGACTACTCCAAGTTCGGGAATACAGTCAAA
GTGGCCACCCCTCGCTGCAGCGCTCGTGAGCTGGACGAGAAACCCTCCATCCTGATCCAGACGCTGCAGA
AGAGCGAGCTTTCACACCAGAACTCTCTGCGCAAGAGGAACTCTATGCGCAGGAACAACTCCATGCGCAA
GGGCAACTCCATGCGGCGCAATAATTCAGCTCTCGCTGTGCCCAAAGTGTAGTTCCTCACCCCTGAGGGC
GGAGCCAATCTAGCGGTCACATGAGACCCAGCTTTCTTGTACAAAGTTGGCATTATAAGAAAGCATTGCT
TATCAATTTGTTGCAACGAACAGGTCACTATCAGTCAAAATAAAATCATTATTTGCCATCCAGCTGATAT
CCCCTATAGTGAGTCGTATTACATGGTCATAGCTGTTTCCTGGCAGCTCTGGCCCGTGTCTCAAAATCTC
TGATGTTACATTGCACAAGATAAAAATATATCATCATGAACAATAAAACTGTCTGCTTACATAAACAGTA
ATACAAGGGGTGTTATGAGCCATATTCAACGGGAAACGTCGAGGCCGCGATTAAATTCCAACATGGATGC
TGATTTATATGGGTATAAATGGGCTCGCGATAATGTCGGGCAATCAGGTGCGACAATCTATCGCTTGTAT
GGGAAGCCCGATGCGCCAGAGTTGTTTCTGAAACATGGCAAAGGTAGCGTTGCCAATGATGTTACAGATG
AGATGGTCAGACTAAACTGGCTGACGGAATTTATGCCTCTTCCGACCATCAAGCATTTTATCCGTACTCC
TGATGATGCATGGTTACTCACCACTGCGATCCCCGGAAAAACAGCATTCCAGGTATTAGAAGAATATCCT
GATTCAGGTGAAAATATTGTTGATGCGCTGGCAGTGTTCCTGCGCCGGTTGCATTCGATTCCTGTTTGTA
ATTGTCCTTTTAACAGCGATCGCGTATTTCGTCTCGCTCAGGCGCAATCACGAATGAATAACGGTTTGGT
TGATGCGAGTGATTTTGATGACGAGCGTAATGGCTGGCCTGTTGAACAAGTCTGGAAAGAAATGCATAAA
CTTTTGCCATTCTCACCGGATTCAGTCGTCACTCATGGTGATTTCTCACTTGATAACCTTATTTTTGACG
AGGGGAAATTAATAGGTTGTATTGATGTTGGACGAGTCGGAATCGCAGACCGATACCAGGATCTTGCCAT
CCTATGGAACTGCCTCGGTGAGTTTTCTCCTTCATTACAGAAACGGCTTTTTCAAAAATATGGTATTGAT
AATCCTGATATGAATAAATTGCAGTTTCATTTGATGCTCGATGAGTTTTTCTAATCAGAATTGGTTAATT
GGTTGTAACACTGGCAGAGCATTACGCTGACTTGACGGGACGGCGCAAGCTCATGACCAAAATCCCTTAA
CGTGAGTTACGCGTCGTTCCACTGAGCGTCAGACCCCGTAGAAAAGATCAAAGGATCTTCTTGAGATCCT
TTTTTTCTGCGCGTAATCTGCTGCTTGCAAACAAAAAAACCACCGCTACCAGCGGTGGTTTGTTTGCCGG
ATCAAGAGCTACCAACTCTTTTTCCGAAGGTAACTGGCTTCAGCAGAGCGCAGATACCAAATACTGTTCT
TCTAGTGTAGCCGTAGTTAGGCCACCACTTCAAGAACTCTGTAGCACCGCCTACATACCTCGCTCTGCTA
ATCCTGTTACCAGTGGCTGCTGCCAGTGGCGATAAGTCGTGTCTTACCGGGTTGGACTCAAGACGATAGT
TACCGGATAAGGCGCAGCGGTCGGGCTGAACGGGGGGTTCGTGCACACAGCCCAGCTTGGAGCGAACGAC
CTACACCGAACTGAGATACCTACAGCGTGAGCTATGAGAAAGCGCCACGCTTCCCGAAGGGAGAAAGGCG
GACAGGTATCCGGTAAGCGGCAGGGTCGGAACAGGAGAGCGCACGAGGGAGCTTCCAGGGGGAAACGCCT
GGTATCTTTATAGTCCTGTCGGGTTTCGCCACCTCTGACTTGAGCGTCGATTTTTGTGATGCTCGTCAGG
GGGGCGGAGCCTATGGAAAAACGCCAGCAACGCGGCCTTTTTACGGTTCCTGGCCTTTTGCTGGCCTTTT
GCTCACATGTTCTTTCCTGCGTTATCCCCTGATTCTGTGGATAACCGTATTACCGCCTTTGAGTGAGCTG
ATACCGCTCGCCGCAGCCGAA
Features (pLannotate 1.2.2; 11 found; start..end, strand, type, name):
      1..39      +  rep_origin     RSF ori (fragment): Plasmids containing the RSF 1030 origin of replication can be propagated in E. coli cells that contain additional plasmids with compatible origins.
     41..133     +  CDS            lacI (fragment): lac repressor; lacI; The lac repressor binds to the lac operator to inhibit transcription in E. coli. This inhibition can be relieved by adding lactose or isopropyl-β-D-thiogalactopyranoside (IPTG).
    188..215     -  terminator     rrnB T2 terminator: transcription terminator T2 from the E. coli rrnB gene
    347..390     +  terminator     rrnB T1 terminator: Escherichia coli rrnB; transcription terminator T1 from the E. coli rrnB gene
    437..473     -  CDS            lacZα (fragment): LacZα fragment of β-galactosidase; lacZ fragment
    489..588     +  protein_bind   attL1: mutant version of attL; recombination site for the Gateway® LR reaction LR Clonase™
    594..1829    +  CDS            KCNJ8: KCNJ8_HUMAN - Experimental evidence at protein level: Swiss-Prot protein existence level 1. This potassium channel is controlled by G proteins. Inward rectifier potassium channels are characterized by a greater tendency to allow potassium to flow into the cell rather than out of it. Their voltage dependence is regulated by the concentration of extracellular potassium; as external potassium is raised, the voltage range of the channel opening shifts to more positive voltages. The inward rectification is mainly due to the blockage of outward current by internal magnesium. Can be blocked by extern
   1846..1945    -  protein_bind   attL2: mutant version of attL; recombination site for the Gateway® LR reaction LR Clonase™
   1963..1981    -  promoter       T7 promoter: promoter for bacteriophage T7 RNA polymerase
   2115..2924    +  CDS            KanR: aminoglycoside phosphotransferase; aph(3')-Ia; confers resistance to kanamycin in bacteria or G418 (Geneticin®) in eukaryotes
   3071..3659    +  rep_origin     ori: high-copy-number ColE1/pMB1/pBR322/pUC origin of replication
