[The description below was written by a language model from this plasmid's Addgene catalogue record and pLannotate feature annotations shown in this document.]
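Description:
pDONR221-kcnj8 is a Gateway middle entry clone built on the Invitrogen pDONR221 backbone, carrying the zebrafish (D. rerio) kcnj8 gene, also known as kir6.1, which encodes an inwardly rectifying potassium channel subunit. The insert of about 1.25 kb was amplified by RT-PCR from a pool of mixed 1 to 3 days post-fertilisation embryos and brought into the vector by Gateway recombination, giving a plasmid of roughly 3.8 kb. It is maintained in E. coli at high copy number through a ColE1/pUC-type origin and selected with kanamycin via an aminoglycoside phosphotransferase gene. The automated annotation matched the coding sequence to the human KCNJ8 protein by homology, but the catalogue entry identifies the insert as the zebrafish orthologue. Short fragments annotated as RSF ori, lacI and lacZα appear to be backbone remnants rather than functional elements.

The coding sequence sits between attL1 and attL2 sites, so an LR Clonase reaction can transfer it directionally into attR-containing destination vectors, where a promoter and any tags would be supplied. The entry clone has no promoter upstream of the gene; rrnB T1 and T2 terminators lie upstream of attL1 and insulate the insert from read-through transcription. A T7 promoter lies just beyond attL2 on the opposite strand, pointing back into the insert, so in vitro transcription with T7 RNA polymerase produces antisense RNA. According to the record, the plasmid therefore serves two purposes: as a template for antisense riboprobes, typically used to map gene expression by in situ hybridisation in embryos, and as a source clone for building kcnj8 expression constructs through the Gateway system.
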