Addgene plasmid #173134: pDONR221-kcnj8
Purpose: This gene was cloned into the gateway middle entry vector. It can be used for generating antisense riboprobe or gene expression using a gateway system.
Depositing lab: GuangJun Zhang. Depositing organization: Purdue University. Publication: Evolution of inwardly rectifying potassium channels and their gene expression in zebrafish embryos. Silic MR, Murata SH, Park SJ, Zhang G. Dev Dyn. 2021 Sep 23. doi: 10.1002/dvdy.425. PubMed 34558132.
Backbone
  Vector backbone: pDONR221
  Backbone manufacturer: Invitrogen
  Backbone size w/o insert (bp): 2550
  Total vector size (bp): 3801
  Vector type: PCR cloning vector
Growth in bacteria
  Bacterial resistance: Kanamycin, 50 μg/mL
  Growth temperature: 37°C
  Growth strain: DH5alpha
  Copy number: High Copy
Gene/Insert
  Gene/Insert name: kcnj8 (alt names: kir6.1; si:dkey-183c2.2)
  Species: D. rerio (zebrafish)
  Insert size (bp): 1251
  GenBank ID: NM_001030153.1
  Entrez Gene: kcnj8 (a.k.a. Kir6, si:dkey-183c2.2, zkir6.1); si:dkey-183c2.2
  Promoter: No promoter at 5 end; T7 promoter at 3 end.
  Cloning method: Gateway Cloning
  Sequencing primers: 5′ M13F; 3′ M13R
Terms and licenses: Academic/Nonprofit Terms; Industry Terms: Not Available to Industry
Depositor comments: This gene was cloned from a pool of mixed zebrafish embryos (1-3dpf) using RT-PCR.
How to cite: pDONR221-kcnj8 was a gift from GuangJun Zhang (Addgene plasmid # 173134 ; http://n2t.net/addgene:173134 ; RRID:Addgene_173134)
