>Addgene plasmid #173134 | pDONR221-kcnj8 | depositor partial sequence | sequence record 335971 | M13R
GATGGCAAATAATGATTTTATTTTGACTGATAGTGACCTGTTCGTTGCAACAAATTGATAAGCAATGCTT
TCTTATAATGCCAACTTTGTACAAGAAAGCTGGGTCTCATGTGACCGCTAGATTGGCTCCGCCCTCAGGG
GTGAGGAACTACACTTTGGGCACAGCGAGAGCTGAATTATTGCGCCGCATGGAGTTGCCCTTGCGCATGG
AGTTGTTCCTGCGCATAGAGTTCCTCTTGCGCAGAGAGTTCTGGTGTGAAAGCTCGCTCTTCTGCAGCGT
CTGGATCAGGATGGAGGGTTTCTCGTCCAGCTCACGAGCGCTGCAGCGAGGGGTGGCCACTTTGACTGTA
TTCCCGAACTTGGAGTAGTCCACTGAGTAGACACCCTCTTCCTCTGTCACTATAGGCACGAATCTGTGTC
CCCACTGGATCTCCTCGGTCACGTAGGAGGTGCGAGCCTGAGTGGTGATGCCTGTGGTCTCCACCACTCC
TTCCAGGATCACGATGACCTCCAGATCACTGCACTGCAGCTCCATCGCCGACAGATCGTACAGAGGACTG
TCTTTATCAATGACATGACATATGATCAAGGGTGCCAGAAGAAAGATGCTGTTACCAGCCACTGCACTCT
CAGTCTGGACATCGATCTGCTGGATGGGGATGACCTCGCCCTCTGGGGTCATGGTCTTCCGGACCACTTG
GAGGCGCACAACTGCATTGATGATCATGCTTTTGCGCAGGTCGCCCACTCGGATCATAAAGCAGAGGCGG
TTGTTGCGCACAGCGATGACTGCGTGT
